>Addgene plasmid #91145 | pDIRECT_25H | addgene full sequence | sequence record 182281 | Addgene NGS Result
GTAGGCGGTGCTACAGAGTTCTTGAAGTGGTGGCCTAACTACGGCTACACTAGAAGGACAGTATTTGGTA
TCTGCGCTCTGCTGAAGCCAGTTACCTTCGGAAAAAGAGTTGGTAGCTCTTGATCCGGCAAACAAACCAC
CGCTGGTAGCGGTGGTTTTTTTGTTTGCAAGCAGCAGATTACGCGCAGAAAAAAAGGATCTCAAGAAGAT
CCTTTGATCTTTTCTACGGGGTCTGACGCTCAGTGGAACGAAAACTCACGTTAAGGGATTTTGGTCATGC
ATTCTAGGTACTAAAACAATTCATCCAGTAAAATATAATATTTTATTTTCTCCCAATCAGGCTTGATCCC
CAGTAAGTCAAAAAATAGCTCGACATACTGTTCTTCCCCGATATCCTCCCTGATCGACCGGACGCAGAAG
GCAATGTCATACCACTTGTCCGCCCTGCCGCTTCTCCCAAGATCAATAAAGCCACTTACTTTGCCATCTT
TCACAAAGATGTTGCTGTCTCCCAGGTCGCCGTGGGAAAAGACAAGTTCCTCTTCGGGCTTTTCCGTCTT
TAAAAAATCATACAGCTCGCGCGGATCTTTAAATGGAGTGTCTTCTTCCCAGTTTTCGCAATCCACATCG
GCCAGATCGTTATTCAGTAAGTAATCCAATTCGGCTAAGCGGCTGTCTAAGCTATTCGTATAGGGACAAT
CCGATATGTCGATGGAGTGAAAGAGCCTGATGCACTCCGCATACAGCTCGATAATCTTTTCAGGGCTTTG
TTCATCTTCATACTCTTCCGAGCAAAGGACGCCATCGGCCTCACTCATGAGCAGATTGCTCCAGCCATCA
TGCCGTTCAAAGTGCAGGACCTTTGGAACAGGCAGCTTTCCTTCCAGCCATAGCATCATGTCCTTTTCCC
GTTCCACATCATAGGTGGTCCCTTTATACCGGCTGTCCGTCATTTTTAAATATAGGTTTTCATTTTCTCC
CACCAGCTTATATACCTTAGCAGGAGACATTCCTTCCGTATCTTTTACGCAGCGGTATTTTTCGATCAGT
TTTTTCAATTCCGGTGATATTCTCATTTTAGCCATTTATTATTTCCTTCCTCTTTTCTACAGTATTTAAA
GATACCCCAAGAAGCTAATTATAACAAGACGAACTCCAATTCACTGTTCCTTGCATTCTAAAACCTTAAA
TACCAGAAAACAGCTTTTTCAAAGTTGTTTTCAAAGTTGGCGTATAACATAGTATCGACGGAGCCGATTT
TGAAACCGCGGTGATCACAGGCAGCAACGCTCTGTCATCGTTACAATCAACATGCTACCCTCCGCGAGAT
CATCCGTGTTTCAAACCCGGCAGCTTAGTTGCCGTTCTTCCGAATAGCATCGGTAACATGAGCAAAGTCT
GCCGCCTTACAACGGCTCTCCCGCTGACGCCGTCCCGGACTGATGGGCTGCCTGTATCGAGTGGTGATTT
TGTGCCGAGCTGCCGGTCGGGGAGCTGTTGGCTGGCTGGTGGCAGGATATATTGTGGTGTAAACAAATTG
ACGCTTAGACAACTTAATAACACATTGCGGACGTTTTTAATGTACTGAATTAACGCCGAATTAATTCGGG
GGATCTGGATTTTAGTACTGGATTTTGGTTTTAGGAATTAGAAATTTTATTGATAGAAGTATTTTACAAA
TACAAATACATACTAAGGGTTTCTTATATGCTCAACACATGAGCGAAACCCTATAGGAACCCTAATTCCC
TTATCTGGGAACTACTCACACATTATTATGGAGAAACTCGAGCTTGTCGATCGACAGATCCCGGTCGGCA
TCTACTCTATTTCTTTGCCCTCGGACGAGTGCTGGGGCGTCGGTTTCCACTATCGGCGAGTACTTCTACA
CAGCCATCGGTCCAGACGGCCGCGCTTCTGCGGGCGATTTGTGTACGCCCGACAGTCCCGGCTCCGGATC
GGACGATTGCGTCGCATCGACCCTGCGCCCAAGCTGCATCATCGAAATTGCCGTCAACCAAGCTCTGATA
GAGTTGGTCAAGACCAATGCGGAGCATATACGCCCGGAGTCGTGGCGATCCTGCAAGCTCCGGATGCCTC
CGCTCGAAGTAGCGCGTCTGCTGCTCCATACAAGCCAACCACGGCCTCCAGAAGAAGATGTTGGCGACCT
CGTATTGGGAATCCCCGAACATCGCCTCGCTCCAGTCAATGACCGCTGTTATGCGGCCATTGTCCGTCAG
GACATTGTTGGAGCCGAAATCCGCGTGCACGAGGTGCCGGACTTCGGGGCAGTCCTCGGCCCAAAGCATC
AGCTCATCGAGAGCCTGCGCGACGGACGCACTGACGGTGTCGTCCATCACAGTTTGCCAGTGATACACAT
GGGGATCAGCAATCGCGCATATGAAATCACGCCATGTAGTGTATTGACCGATTCCTTGCGGTCCGAATGG
GCCGAACCCGCTCGTCTGGCTAAGATCGGCCGCAGCGATCGCATCCATAGCCTCCGCGACCGGTTGTAGA
ACAGCGGGCAGTTCGGTTTCAGGCAGGTCTTGCAACGTGACACCCTGTGAACGGCGGGAGATGCAATAGG
TCAGGCTCTCGCTAAACTCCCCAATGTCAAGCACTTCCGGAATCGGGAGCGCGGCCGATGCAAAGTGCCG
ATAAACATAACGATCTTTGTAGAAACCATCGGCGCAGCTATTTACCCGCAGGACATATCCACGCCCTCCT
ACATCGAAGCTGAAAGCACGAGATTCTTCGCCCTCCGAGAGCTGCATCAGGTCGGACACGCTGTCGAACT
TTTCGATCAGAAACTTCTCGACAGACGTCGCGGTGAGTTCAGGCTTTTTCATAAGCTTCTGCAAAAGAGA
ACCAGACAACAGGGTAAGTGCCTAGCAGTAAACAAACAGAACTCATCACAAGCAAACAGCAACATCATAT
TCATACCAACAGGTCATGTGTGTTCATCACATCATTAGTACTAAGCATGCCATCATCCAAGTATATCAAA
GTAAGGGCAAAGAGCATGCATGATCATCAGGTGCACAAAAGAATCATCAAATTGTAGCAGTACATATCTT
CATCTATCATGCATATCTATCCATAACAGGACGATGCATGTTGACCAGGTAAAAGCTACAGGATCCTATA
GGAACAGCAGCGTATATATCTTCACCAATCTTAGCATCTTAATCATGTGGCACATGCAGTTTCAATTTAA
GCACATGAGCTAGTTGATTATGAGGTACCAGAGAATCATCAAACTGATGTAGCAGCATATATCCTCATCT
ATCATGCAATCTAATCTAATCTAACTAAACAGGAAAGGTGTGCTATTCAGTTAAAAGCTACCGCATCATA
TACAAACGGCAGCATAAGAAAAAGCATAATCATCTTAATCATGCAACAAACGCAGATTCATAATAAGCCC
AAGAGCTAGCTTGTGATGATCTTATTCTACTCTGATCTACAGCAATCAGATAACGACCTAACCTTGCACA
TGGCAACAAAACAATCGATCGGACGAATCAGTTGTTTGTTCCTAGCTAGCACCATCGAACCAGATAATAG
ATGCACGTACAGATCCCGAAAACGAACCCAAAAACAGGGCAGACCTAGCTGAACCTAGGCAGCGACCCAG
CAGATCGTGAGAACGATCTCATCTACGAACAGCCTAGAAGCAACCCCACGATTCCCGGACAAACGACCTA
AAATCCCCACAAATCACATGAGCATGACAGGATAAACAGCGGAACCGATCAGATCTACACGAAAACCCCA
CCTCCCAGCCACCCACGATCAGGAAACACGCGGATCTAGCATGATTTCGTCAACGCCTCAGCCTAGTTCC
TAGCCACAGACCAAGCAGAACCACCAAACCACGCCGAGCGAGGAGATGGGGCAAGAGGACGGGGGAGACG
ATCGCCGTACCTTGAAGCGGGGGAAGGATCGCCGAGGGTCGCGAGGAGAGCAATTTGGATTTGGAACCCG
GGGGTTGTGCGCTCCGAACGATGAGACGATGTGAGATTGTGGGAAGAGGCGCGGAGGGCCCTGTATTTAT
GGGCTGCGACGGGGGGAGGAGAGGTGGGGAGGGTTGGGGAAGGAATCCCCCACCCGTGCCGTGACGGTTC
CGGGCCGTGTGAGAGGAGCCCGCTCGTCTCCGCCACGCAATTTCCGCGATCGGAGCGGAGCTTTCGAGAG
GCGGCTGGATGGTTGGTGGCCGTTAGATTTGTAGACGCCGTTAACGCCTCGCCTCCACCGGGAAGAGTTT
TGAGCAGCCGCTTATGACAATGGCTTAACGACGTTAGACGGAGCGTTAGTGGCAGGCCATGATAGAATAG
ACGTATTGCAATGGGATTATAATTAAATAAATAAGAATATAATAAGATATGGCAAGTCGGCACTCATGAC
ATGGTCTTCGAAATGATAGTGCTCACTTTCTTAGCCGAGAAAGTTGACGCGACTGATTTAGAAGTTAAGA
TATTATTTCTCTCTTCTTTTCTTTCCTCGTCATATAAGGATGAAATAAACTTTAGAGATTGCCGGTAGTG
ATTTTGGATTTCGGCGATCAGGCTTGGTTTGCCGGTTTCGGACGGTGTGCCTTAGGCCACCCGCAGTGTA
TCTTGTAATGTTCAACCGATAAGCAAGGGTGGGGCTCAAGCAAGTAGTAAACAACTATGTCAAATGTCAC
CATGGTTATGGTCTTGTTTAGTTGGCTTCTTGGCCGATTCATTAATGCAGCTGGCACGACAGGTTTCCCG
ACTGGAAAGCGGGCAGTGAGCGCAACGCAATTAATGTGAGTTAGCTCACTCATTAGGCACCCCAGGCTTT
ACACTTTATGCTTCCGGCTCGTATGTTGTGTGGAATTGTGAGCGGATAACAATTTCACACAGGAAACAGC
TATGACATGATTACGAATTCGAGCTCGGTACCCGGGGATCTGCAGGCGCGCCTGCAGTGCAGCGTGACCC
GGTCGTGCCCCTCTCTAGAGATAATGAGCATTGCATGTCTAAGTTATAAAAAATTACCACATATTTTTTT
TGTCACACTTGTTTGAAGTGCAGTTTATCTATCTTTATACATATATTTAAACTTTACTCTACGAATAATA
TAATCTATAGTACTACAATAATATCAGTGTTTTAGAGAATCATATAAATGAACAGTTAGACATGGTCTAA
AGGACAATTGAGTATTTTGACAACAGGACTCTACAGTTTTATCTTTTTAGTGTGCATGTGTTCTCCTTTT
TTTTTGCAAATAGCTTCACCTATATAATACTTCATCCATTTTATTAGTACATCCATTTAGGGTTTAGGGT
TAATGGTTTTTATAGACTAATTTTTTTAGTACATCTATTTTATTCTATTTTAGCCTCTAAATTAAGAAAA
CTAAAACTCTATTTTAGTTTTTTTATTTAATAATTTAGATATAAAATAGAATAAAATAAAGTGACTAAAA
ATTAAACAAATACCCTTTAAGAAATTAAAAAAACTAAGGAAACATTTTTCTTGTTTCGAGTAGATAATGC
CAGCCTGTTAAACGCCGTCGACGAGTCTAACGGACACCAACCAGCGAACCAGCAGCGTCGCGTCGGGCCA
AGCGAAGCAGACGGCACGGCATCTCTGTCGCTGCCTCTGGACCCCTCTCGAGAGTTCCGCTCCACCGTTG
GACTTGCTCCGCTGTCGGCATCCAGAAATTGCGTGGCGGAGCGGCAGACGTGAGCCGGCACGGCAGGCGG
CCTCCTCCTCCTCTCACGGCACCGGCAGCTACGGGGGATTCCTTTCCCACCGCTCCTTCGCTTTCCCTTC
CTCGCCCGCCGTAATAAATAGACACCCCCTCCACACCCTCTTTCCCCAACCTCGTGTTGTTCGGAGCGCA
CACACACACAACCAGATCTCCCCCAAATCCACCCGTCGGCACCTCCGCTTCAAGGTACGCCGCTCGTCCT
CCCCCCCCCCCTCTCTACCTTCTCTAGATCGGCGTTCCGGTCCATGGTTAGGGCCCGGTAGTTCTACTTC
TGTTCATGTTTGTGTTAGATCCGTGTTTGTGTTAGATCCGTGCTGCTAGCGTTCGTACACGGATGCGACC
TGTACGTCAGACACGTTCTGATTGCTAACTTGCCAGTGTTTCTCTTTGGGGAATCCTGGGATGGCTCTAG
CCGTTCCGCAGACGGGATCGATTTCATGATTTTTTTTGTTTCGTTGCATAGGGTTTGGTTTGCCCTTTTC
CTTTATTTCAATATATGCCGTGCACTTGTTTGTCGGGTCATCTTTTCATGCTTTTTTTTGTCTTGGTTGT
GATGATGTGGTCTGGTTGGGCGGTCGTTCTAGATCGGAGTAGAATTAATTCTGTTTCAAACTACCTGGTG
GATTTATTAATTTTGGATCTGTATGTGTGTGCCATACATATTCATAGTTACGAATTGAAGATGATGGATG
GAAATATCGATCTAGGATAGGTATACATGTTGATGCGGGTTTTACTGATGCATATACAGAGATGCTTTTT
GTTCGCTTGGTTGTGATGATGTGGTGTGGTTGGGCGGTCGTTCATTCGTTCTAGATCGGAGTAGAATACT
GTTTCAAACTACCTGGTGTATTTATTAATTTTGGAACTGTATGTGTGTGTCATACATCTTCATAGTTACG
AGTTTAAGATGGATGGAAATATCGATCTAGGATAGGTATACATGTTGATGTGGGTTTTACTGATGCATAT
ACATGATGGCATATGCAGCATCTATTCATATGCTCTAACCTTGAGTACCTATCTATTATAATAAACAAGT
ATGTTTTATAATTATTTTGATCTTGATATACTTGGATGATGGCATATGCAGCAGCTATATGTGGATTTTT
TTAGCCCTGCCTTCATACGCTATTTATTTGCTTGGTACTGTTTCTTTTGTCGATGCTCACCCTGTTGTTT
GGTGTTACTTCCTGCAGGAAGCATGGACCACTACCTCGACATCAGGCTCAGGCCAGACCCAGAGTTCCCA
CCAGCCCAGCTCATGTCCGTCCTCTTCGGCAAGCTCCACCAGGCCCTCGTGGCCCAGGGCGGCGACAGGA
TCGGCGTGTCCTTCCCAGACCTCGACGAGTCCAGGTCCAGGCTCGGCGAGAGGCTCCGCATCCACGCCTC
CGCCGACGACCTCAGGGCCCTCCTCGCCAGGCCGTGGCTGGAGGGCCTCAGGGACCACCTCCAGTTCGGC
GAGCCAGCCGTGGTGCCACACCCAACCCCATACAGGCAAGTGTCCAGGGTGCAAGCCAAGTCCAACCCAG
AGAGGCTCAGGAGGAGGCTCATGAGGAGGCACGACCTCTCCGAGGAAGAGGCCAGGAAGCGCATCCCAGA
CACCGTGGCCAGGGCCCTCGACCTCCCATTCGTGACCCTCAGGTCCCAGTCCACCGGCCAGCACTTCCGC
CTCTTCATCAGGCACGGCCCACTCCAGGTGACCGCCGAGGAGGGCGGCTTTACCTGCTACGGCCTCTCCA
AGGGCGGCTTCGTGCCGTGGTTCGGCTCCGGCGCCACCAACTTCTCCCTCCTCAAGCAAGCCGGCGACGT
GGAGGAGAACCCAGGCCCAATGGACAAGAAGTACTCGATCGGCCTCGACATCGGGACGAACTCAGTTGGC
TGGGCCGTGATCACCGACGAGTACAAGGTGCCCTCTAAGAAGTTCAAGGTCCTGGGGAACACCGACCGCC
ATTCCATCAAGAAGAACCTCATCGGCGCTCTCCTGTTCGACAGCGGGGAGACCGCTGAGGCTACGAGGCT
CAAGAGAACCGCTAGGCGCCGGTACACGAGAAGGAAGAACAGGATCTGCTACCTCCAAGAGATTTTCTCC
AACGAGATGGCCAAGGTTGACGATTCATTCTTCCACCGCCTGGAGGAGTCTTTCCTCGTGGAGGAGGATA
AGAAGCACGAGCGGCATCCCATCTTCGGCAACATCGTGGACGAGGTTGCCTACCACGAGAAGTACCCTAC
GATCTACCATCTGCGGAAGAAGCTCGTGGACTCCACCGATAAGGCGGACCTCAGACTGATCTACCTCGCT
CTGGCCCACATGATCAAGTTCCGCGGCCATTTCCTGATCGAGGGGGATCTCAACCCAGACAACAGCGATG
TTGACAAGCTGTTCATCCAACTCGTGCAGACCTACAACCAACTCTTCGAGGAGAACCCGATCAACGCCTC
TGGCGTGGACGCGAAGGCTATCCTGTCCGCGAGGCTCTCGAAGTCCAGGAGGCTGGAGAACCTGATCGCT
CAGCTCCCAGGCGAGAAGAAGAACGGCCTGTTCGGGAACCTCATCGCTCTCAGCCTGGGGCTCACCCCGA
ACTTCAAGTCGAACTTCGATCTCGCTGAGGACGCCAAGCTGCAACTCTCCAAGGACACCTACGACGATGA
CCTCGATAACCTCCTGGCCCAGATCGGCGATCAATACGCGGACCTGTTCCTCGCTGCCAAGAACCTGTCG
GACGCCATCCTCCTGTCAGATATCCTCCGCGTGAACACCGAGATCACGAAGGCTCCACTCTCTGCCTCCA
TGATCAAGCGCTACGACGAGCACCATCAGGATCTGACCCTCCTGAAGGCGCTGGTCCGCCAACAGCTCCC
GGAGAAGTACAAGGAGATTTTCTTCGATCAGTCGAAGAACGGCTACGCTGGGTACATCGACGGCGGGGCC
TCACAAGAGGAGTTCTACAAGTTCATCAAGCCAATCCTGGAGAAGATGGACGGCACGGAGGAGCTCCTGG
TGAAGCTCAACAGGGAGGACCTCCTGCGGAAGCAGAGAACCTTCGATAACGGCAGCATCCCCCACCAAAT
CCATCTCGGGGAGCTGCACGCCATCCTGAGAAGGCAAGAGGACTTCTACCCTTTCCTCAAGGATAACCGG
GAGAAGATCGAGAAGATCCTGACCTTCAGAATCCCATACTACGTCGGCCCTCTCGCGCGGGGGAACTCAA
GATTCGCTTGGATGACCCGCAAGTCTGAGGAGACCATCACGCCGTGGAACTTCGAGGAGGTGGTGGACAA
GGGCGCTAGCGCTCAGTCGTTCATCGAGAGGATGACCAACTTCGACAAGAACCTGCCCAACGAGAAGGTG
CTCCCTAAGCACTCGCTCCTGTACGAGTACTTCACCGTCTACAACGAGCTCACGAAGGTGAAGTACGTCA
CCGAGGGCATGCGCAAGCCAGCGTTCCTGTCCGGGGAGCAGAAGAAGGCTATCGTGGACCTCCTGTTCAA
GACCAACCGGAAGGTCACGGTTAAGCAACTCAAGGAGGACTACTTCAAGAAGATCGAGTGCTTCGATTCG
GTCGAGATCAGCGGCGTTGAGGACCGCTTCAACGCCAGCCTCGGGACCTACCACGATCTCCTGAAGATCA
TCAAGGATAAGGACTTCCTGGACAACGAGGAGAACGAGGATATCCTGGAGGACATCGTGCTGACCCTCAC
GCTGTTCGAGGACAGGGAGATGATCGAGGAGCGCCTGAAGACGTACGCCCATCTCTTCGATGACAAGGTC
ATGAAGCAACTCAAGCGCCGGAGATACACCGGCTGGGGGAGGCTGTCCCGCAAGCTCATCAACGGCATCC
GGGACAAGCAGTCCGGGAAGACCATCCTCGACTTCCTCAAGAGCGATGGCTTCGCCAACAGGAACTTCAT
GCAACTGATCCACGATGACAGCCTCACCTTCAAGGAGGATATCCAAAAGGCTCAAGTGAGCGGCCAGGGG
GACTCGCTGCACGAGCATATCGCGAACCTCGCTGGCTCCCCCGCGATCAAGAAGGGCATCCTCCAGACCG
TGAAGGTTGTGGACGAGCTCGTGAAGGTCATGGGCCGGCACAAGCCTGAGAACATCGTCATCGAGATGGC
CAGAGAGAACCAAACCACGCAGAAGGGGCAAAAGAACTCTAGGGAGCGCATGAAGCGCATCGAGGAGGGC
ATCAAGGAGCTGGGGTCCCAAATCCTCAAGGAGCACCCAGTGGAGAACACCCAACTGCAGAACGAGAAGC
TCTACCTGTACTACCTCCAGAACGGCAGGGATATGTACGTGGACCAAGAGCTGGATATCAACCGCCTCAG
CGATTACGACGTCGATCATATCGTTCCCCAGTCTTTCCTGAAGGATGACTCCATCGACAACAAGGTCCTC
ACCAGGTCGGACAAGAACCGCGGCAAGTCAGATAACGTTCCATCTGAGGAGGTCGTTAAGAAGATGAAGA
ACTACTGGAGGCAGCTCCTGAACGCCAAGCTGATCACGCAAAGGAAGTTCGACAACCTCACCAAGGCTGA
GAGAGGCGGGCTCTCAGAGCTGGACAAGGCCGGCTTCATCAAGCGGCAGCTGGTCGAGACCAGACAAATC
ACGAAGCACGTTGCGCAAATCCTCGACTCTCGGATGAACACGAAGTACGATGAGAACGACAAGCTGATCA
GGGAGGTTAAGGTGATCACCCTGAAGTCTAAGCTCGTCTCCGACTTCAGGAAGGATTTCCAGTTCTACAA
GGTTCGCGAGATCAACAACTACCACCATGCCCATGACGCTTACCTCAACGCTGTGGTCGGCACCGCTCTG
ATCAAGAAGTACCCAAAGCTGGAGTCCGAGTTCGTGTACGGGGACTACAAGGTTTACGATGTGCGCAAGA
TGATCGCCAAGTCGGAGCAAGAGATCGGCAAGGCTACCGCCAAGTACTTCTTCTACTCAAACATCATGAA
CTTCTTCAAGACCGAGATCACGCTGGCCAACGGCGAGATCCGGAAGAGACCGCTCATCGAGACCAACGGC
GAGACGGGGGAGATCGTGTGGGACAAGGGCAGGGATTTCGCGACCGTCCGCAAGGTTCTCTCCATGCCCC
AGGTGAACATCGTCAAGAAGACCGAGGTCCAAACGGGCGGGTTCTCAAAGGAGTCTATCCTGCCTAAGCG
GAACAGCGACAAGCTCATCGCCAGAAAGAAGGACTGGGACCCAAAGAAGTACGGCGGGTTCGACAGCCCT
ACCGTGGCCTACTCGGTCCTGGTTGTGGCGAAGGTTGAGAAGGGCAAGTCCAAGAAGCTCAAGAGCGTGA
AGGAGCTCCTGGGGATCACCATCATGGAGAGGTCCAGCTTCGAGAAGAACCCAATCGACTTCCTGGAGGC
CAAGGGCTACAAGGAGGTGAAGAAGGACCTGATCATCAAGCTCCCGAAGTACTCTCTCTTCGAGCTGGAG
AACGGCAGGAAGAGAATGCTGGCTTCCGCTGGCGAGCTCCAGAAGGGGAACGAGCTCGCGCTGCCAAGCA
AGTACGTGAACTTCCTCTACCTGGCTTCCCACTACGAGAAGCTCAAGGGCAGCCCGGAGGACAACGAGCA
AAAGCAGCTGTTCGTCGAGCAGCACAAGCATTACCTCGACGAGATCATCGAGCAAATCTCCGAGTTCAGC
AAGCGCGTGATCCTCGCCGACGCGAACCTGGATAAGGTCCTCTCCGCCTACAACAAGCACCGGGACAAGC
CCATCAGAGAGCAAGCGGAGAACATCATCCATCTCTTCACCCTGACGAACCTCGGCGCTCCTGCTGCTTT
CAAGTACTTCGACACCACGATCGATCGGAAGAGATACACCTCCACGAAGGAGGTCCTGGACGCGACCCTC
ATCCACCAGTCGATCACCGGCCTGTACGAGACGAGGATCGACCTCTCACAACTCGGCGGGGATAAGAGAC
CCGCAGCAACCAAGAAGGCAGGGCAAGCAAAGAAGAAGAAGTGACTCGAGTATATGAAGATGAAGATGAA
ATATTTGGTGTGTCAAATAAAAAGCTTGTGTGCTTAAGTTTGTGTTTTTTTCTTGGCTTGTTGTGTTATG
AATTTGTGGCTTTTTCTAATATTAAATGAATGTAAGATCACATTATAATGAATAAACAAATGTTTCTATA
ATCCATTGTGAATGTTTTGTTGGATCTCTTCTGCAGCATATAACTACTGTATGTGCTATGGTATGGACTA
TGGAATATGATTAAAGATAAGGAGCTCCGGTGACGGACGGCGCGCCGAAGAGCACGTCAGTGTTTGGTTT
CCACTAGCACGAGTAGCGCAATCAGAAAATTTTCAATGCATGAAGTACTAAACGAAGTTTATTTAGAAAT
TTTTTTAAGAAATGAGTGTAATTTTTTGCGACGAATTTAATGACAATAATTAATCGATGATTGCCTACAG
TAATGCTACAGTAACCAACCTCTAATCATGCGTCGAATGCGTCATTAGATTCGTCTCGCAAAATAGCACA
AGAATTATGAAATTAATTTTACAAACTATTTTTATTTAATACTAATAATTAACTGTCAAAGTTTGTGCTA
CTCGCAAGAGTAGCGCGAACCAAACACGGCCTGGAGGAGCACGGTAACGGCGTCGACAAACTAACGGCCA
CCACCCGCCAACGCAAAGGAGACGGATGAGAGTTGACTTCTTGACGGTTCTCCACCCCTCTGTCTCTCTG
TCACTGGGCCCTGGGTCCCCCTCTCGAAAGTTCCTCTGGCCGAAATTGCGCGGCGGAGACGAGGCGGGCG
GAACCGTCACGGCAGAGGATTCCTTCCCCACCCTGCCTGGCCCGGCCATATATAAACAGCCACCGCCCCT
CCCCGTTCCCCATCGCGTCTCGTCTCGTGTTGTTCCCAGAACACAACCAAAATCCAAATCCTCCTCCTCC
TCCCGAGCCTCGTCGATCCCTCACCCGCTTCAAGGTACGGCGATCCTCCTCTCCCTTCTCCCCTCGATCG
ATTATGCGTGTTCCGTTTCCGTTTCCGATCGAGCGAATCGATGGTTAGGACCCATGGGGGACCCATGGGG
TGTCGTGTGGTGGTCTGGTTTGATCCGCGATATTTCTCCGTTCGTAGTGTAGATCTGATCGAATCCCTGG
TGAAATCGTTGATCGTGCTATTCGTGTGAGGGTTCTTAGGTTTGGAGTTGTGGAGGTAGTTCTGATCGGT
TTGTAGGTGAGATTTTCCCCATGATTTTGCTTGGCTCGTTTGTCTTGGTTAGATTAGATCTGCCCGCATT
TTGTTCGATATTTCTGATGCAGATATGATGAATAATTTCGTCCTTGTATCCCGCGTCCGTATGTGTATTA
AGTTTGCAGGTCCTAGTTAGGTTTTTCCTACTGATTTGTCTTATCCATTCTGTTTAGCTTGCAAGGTTTG
GTAATGGTCCGGCATGTTTGTCTCTATAGATTAGAGTAGAATAAGATTATCTCAACAAGCTGTTGGCTTA
TCAATTTTGGATCTGCATGTGTTTCGCATCTATATCTTTGCAATTAAGATGGTAGATGGACATATGCTCC
TGTTGAGTTGATGTTGTACCTTTTACCTGAGGTCTGAGGAACATGCATCCTCCTGCTACTTTGTGCTTAT
ACAGATCATCAAGATTATGTAGCTAATATTCGATCAGTTTCTAGTATCTACATGGTAAACTTGCATGCAC
TTGCTACTTATTTTTGATATACTTGGATGATAACATATGCTGCTGGTTGATTCCTACCTACATGATGAAC
ATTTTACAGGCCATTAGTGTCTGTCTGTATGTGTTGTTCCTGTTTGCTTCAGTCTATTTCTGTTTCATTC
CTAGTTTATTGGTTCTCTGCTAGATACTTACCCTGCTGGGCTTAGTTATCATCTTATCTCGAATGCATTT
TCATGTTTATAGATGAATATACACTCAGATAGGTGTAGATGTATGCTACTGTTTCTCTACGTTGCTGTAG
GTTTTACCTGTGGCAACTGCATACTCCTGTTGCTTCGCTAGATATGTATGTGCTTATATAGATTAAGATA
TGTGTGATGGTTCTTTAGTATATCTGATGATCATGTATGCTCTTTTAACTTCTTGCTACACTTGGTAACA
TGCTGTGATGCTGTTTGTTGATTCTGTAGCACTACCAATGATGACCTTATCTCTCTTTGTATATGATGTT
TCTGTTTGTTTGAGGCTTGTGTTACTGCTAGTTACTTACCCTGTTGCCTGGCTAATCTTCTGCAGATCCT
GCAGGTTCACTGCCGTATAGGCAGGTTTTAGAGCTAGAAATAGCAAGTTAAAATAAGGCTAGTCCGTTAT
CAACTTGAAAAAGTGGCACCGAGTCGGTGCGTTCACTGCCGTATAGGCAGAAGCCAGATAACAGTATGCG
TATTTGCGCGCTGATTTTTGCGGTATAAGAATATATACTGATATGTATACCCGAAGTATGTCAAAAGGAG
GTATGCTATGAAGCAGCGTATTACAGTGACAGTTGACAGCGACAGCTATCAGTTGCTCAAGGCATATATG
ATGTCAATATCTCCGGTCTGGTAAGCACAACCATGCAGAATGAAGCCCGTCGTCTGCGTGCCGAACGCTG
GAAAGCGGAAAATCAGGAAGGGATGGCTGAGGTCGCCCGGTTTATTGAAATGAACGGCTCTTTTGCTGAC
GAGAACAGGGGCTGGTGAAATGCAGTTTAAGGTTTACACCTATAAAAGAGAGAGCCGTTATCGTCTGTTT
GTGGATGTACAGAGTGATATTATTGACACGCCCGGGCGACGGATGGTGATCCCCCTGGCCAGTGCACGTC
TGCTGTCAGATAAAGTCTCCCGTGAACTTTACCCGGTGGTGCATATCGGGGATGAAAGCTGGCGCATGAT
GACCACCGATATGGCCAGTGTGCCGGTTTCCGTTATCGGGGAAGAAGTGGCTGATCTCAGCCACCGCGAA
AATGACATCAAAAACGCCATTAACCTGATGTTCTGGGGAATATAAGCTCTTCAGTCGATCGACAAGCTCG
AGTTTCTCCATAATAATGTGTGAGTAGTTCCCAGATAAGGGAATTAGGGTTCCTATAGGGTTTCGCTCAT
GTGTTGAGCATATAAGAAACCCTTAGTATGTATTTGTATTTGTAAAATACTTCTATCAATAAAATTTCTA
ATTCCTAAAACCAAAATCCAGTACTAAAATCCAGATCCCCCGAATTACCGGTGGCACTGGCCGTCGTTTT
ACAACGTCGTGACTGGGAAAACCCTGGCGTTACCCAACTTAATCGCCTTGCAGCACATCCCCCTTTCGCC
AGCTGGCGTAATAGCGAAGAGGCCCGCACCGATCGCCCTTCCCAACAGTTGCGCAGCCTGAATGGCGAAT
GCTAGAGCAGCTTGAGCTTGGATCAGATTGTCGTTTCCCGCCTTCAGTTTAAACTATCAGTGTTTGACAG
GATATATTGGCGGGTAAACCTAAGAGAAAAGAGCGTTTATTAGAATAATCGGATATTTAAAAGGGCGTGA
AAAGGTTTATCCGTTCGTCCATTTGTATGTGCATGCCAACCACAGGGTTCCCCTCGGGATCAAAGTACTT
TGATCCAACCCCTCCGCTGCTATAGTGCAGTCGGCTTCTGACGTTCAGTGCAGCCGTCTTCTGAAAACGA
CATGTCGCACAAGTCCTAAGTTACGCGACAGGCTGCCGCCCTGCCCTTTTCCTGGCGTTTTCTTGTCGCG
TGTTTTAGTCGCATAAAGTAGAATACTTGCGACTAGAACCGGAGACATTACGCCATGAACAAGAGCGCCG
CCGCTGGCCTGCTGGGCTATGCCCGCGTCAGCACCGACGACCAGGACTTGACCAACCAACGGGCCGAACT
GCACGCGGCCGGCTGCACCAAGCTGTTTTCCGAGAAGATCACCGGCACCAGGCGCGACCGCCCGGAGCTG
GCCAGGATGCTTGACCACCTACGCCCTGGCGACGTTGTGACAGTGACCAGGCTAGACCGCCTGGCCCGCA
GCACCCGCGACCTACTGGACATTGCCGAGCGCATCCAGGAGGCCGGCGCGGGCCTGCGTAGCCTGGCAGA
GCCGTGGGCCGACACCACCACGCCGGCCGGCCGCATGGTGTTGACCGTGTTCGCCGGCATTGCCGAGTTC
GAGCGTTCCCTAATCATCGACCGCACCCGGAGCGGGCGCGAGGCCGCCAAGGCCCGAGGCGTGAAGTTTG
GCCCCCGCCCTACCCTCACCCCGGCACAGATCGCGCACGCCCGCGAGCTGATCGACCAGGAAGGCCGCAC
CGTGAAAGAGGCGGCTGCACTGCTTGGCGTGCATCGCTCGACCCTGTACCGCGCACTTGAGCGCAGCGAG
GAAGTGACGCCCACCGAGGCCAGGCGGCGCGGTGCCTTCCGTGAGGACGCATTGACCGAGGCCGACGCCC
TGGCGGCCGCCGAGAATGAACGCCAAGAGGAACAAGCATGAAACCGCACCAGGACGGCCAGGACGAACCG
TTTTTCATTACCGAAGAGATCGAGGCGGAGATGATCGCGGCCGGGTACGTGTTCGAGCCGCCCGCGCACG
GCTCAACCGTGCGGCTGCATGAAATCCTGGCCGGTTTGTCTGATGCCAAGCTGGCGGCCTGGCCGGCCAG
CTTGGCCGCTGAAGAAACCGAGCGCCGCCGTCTAAAAAGGTGATGTGTATTTGAGTAAAACAGCTTGCGT
CATGCGGTCGCTGCGTATATGATGCGATGAGTAAATAAACAAATACGCAAGGGGAACGCATGAAGGTTAT
CGCTGTACTTAACCAGAAAGGCGGGTCAGGCAAGACGACCATCGCAACCCATCTAGCCCGCGCCCTGCAA
CTCGCCGGGGCCGATGTTCTGTTAGTCGATTCCGATCCCCAGGGCAGTGCCCGCGATTGGGCGGCCGTGC
GGGAAGATCAACCGCTAACCGTTGTCGGCATCGACCGCCCGACGATTGACCGCGACGTGAAGGCCATCGG
CCGGCGCGACTTCGTAGTGATCGACGGAGCGCCCCAGGCGGCGGACTTGGCTGTGTCCGCGATCAAGGCA
GCCGACTTCGTGCTGATTCCGGTGCAGCCAAGCCCTTACGACATATGGGCCACCGCCGACCTGGTGGAGC
TGGTTAAGCAGCGCATTGAGGTCACGGATGGAAGGCTACAAGCGGCCTTTGTCGTGTCGCGGGCGATCAA
AGGCACGCGCATCGGCGGTGAGGTTGCCGAGGCGCTGGCCGGGTACGAGCTGCCCATTCTTGAGTCCCGT
ATCACGCAGCGCGTGAGCTACCCAGGCACTGCCGCCGCCGGCACAACCGTTCTTGAATCAGAACCCGAGG
GCGACGCTGCCCGCGAGGTCCAGGCGCTGGCCGCTGAAATTAAATCAAAACTCATTTGAGTTAATGAGGT
AAAGAGAAAATGAGCAAAAGCACAAACACGCTAAGTGCCGGCCGTCCGAGCGCACGCAGCAGCAAGGCTG
CAACGTTGGCCAGCCTGGCAGACACGCCAGCCATGAAGCGGGTCAACTTTCAGTTGCCGGCGGAGGATCA
CACCAAGCTGAAGATGTACGCGGTACGCCAAGGCAAGACCATTACCGAGCTGCTATCTGAATACATCGCG
CAGCTACCAGAGTAAATGAGCAAATGAATAAATGAGTAGATGAATTTTAGCGGCTAAAGGAGGCGGCATG
GAAAATCAAGAACAACCAGGCACCGACGCCGTGGAATGCCCCATGTGTGGAGGAACGGGCGGTTGGCCAG
GCGTAAGCGGCTGGGTTGCCTGCCGGCCCTGCAATGGCACTGGAACCCCCAAGCCCGAGGAATCGGCGTG
AGCGGTCGCAAACCATCCGGCCCGGTACAAATCGGCGCGGCGCTGGGTGATGACCTGGTGGAGAAGTTGA
AGGCCGCGCAGGCCGCCCAGCGGCAACGCATCGAGGCAGAAGCACGCCCCGGTGAATCGTGGCAAGCGGC
CGCTGATCGAATCCGCAAAGAATCCCGGCAACCGCCGGCAGCCGGTGCGCCGTCGATTAGGAAGCCGCCC
AAGGGCGACGAGCAACCAGATTTTTTCGTTCCGATGCTCTATGACGTGGGCACCCGCGATAGTCGCAGCA
TCATGGACGTGGCCGTTTTCCGTCTGTCGAAGCGTGACCGACGAGCTGGCGAGGTGATCCGCTACGAGCT
TCCAGACGGGCACGTAGAGGTTTCCGCAGGGCCGGCCGGCATGGCCAGTGTGTGGGATTACGACCTGGTA
CTGATGGCGGTTTCCCATCTAACCGAATCCATGAACCGATACCGGGAAGGGAAGGGAGACAAGCCCGGCC
GCGTGTTCCGTCCACACGTTGCGGACGTACTCAAGTTCTGCCGGCGAGCCGATGGCGGAAAGCAGAAAGA
CGACCTGGTAGAAACCTGCATTCGGTTAAACACCACGCACGTTGCCATGCAGCGTACGAAGAAGGCCAAG
AACGGCCGCCTGGTGACGGTATCCGAGGGTGAAGCCTTGATTAGCCGCTACAAGATCGTAAAGAGCGAAA
CCGGGCGGCCGGAGTACATCGAGATCGAGCTAGCTGATTGGATGTACCGCGAGATCACAGAAGGCAAGAA
CCCGGACGTGCTGACGGTTCACCCCGATTACTTTTTGATCGATCCCGGCATCGGCCGTTTTCTCTACCGC
CTGGCACGCCGCGCCGCAGGCAAGGCAGAAGCCAGATGGTTGTTCAAGACGATCTACGAACGCAGTGGCA
GCGCCGGAGAGTTCAAGAAGTTCTGTTTCACCGTGCGCAAGCTGATCGGGTCAAATGACCTGCCGGAGTA
CGATTTGAAGGAGGAGGCGGGGCAGGCTGGCCCGATCCTAGTCATGCGCTACCGCAACCTGATCGAGGGC
GAAGCATCCGCCGGTTCCTAATGTACGGAGCAGATGCTAGGGCAAATTGCCCTAGCAGGGGAAAAAGGTC
GAAAAGGCCTCTTTCCTGTGGATAGCACGTACATTGGGAACCCAAAGCCGTACATTGGGAACCGGAACCC
GTACATTGGGAACCCAAAGCCGTACATTGGGAACCGGTCACACATGTAAGTGACTGATATAAAAGAGAAA
AAAGGCGATTTTTCCGCCTAAAACTCTTTAAAACTTATTAAAACTCTTAAAACCCGCCTGGCCTGTGCAT
AACTGTCTGGCCAGCGCACAGCCCAAGAGCTGCAAAAAGCGCCTACCCTTCGGTCGCTGCGCTCCCTACG
CCCCGCCGCTTCGCGTCGGCCTATCGCGGCCGCTGGCCGCTCAAAAATGGCTGGCCTACGGCCAGGCAAT
CTACCAGGGCGCGGACAAGCCGCGCCGTCGCCACTCGACCGCCGGCGCCCACATCAAGGCACCCTGCCTC
GCGCGTTTCGGTGATGACGGTGAAAACCTCTGACACATGCAGCTCCCGGAAACGGTCACAGCTTGTCTGT
AAGCGGATGCCGGGAGCAGACAAGCCCGTCAGGGCGCGTCAGCGGGTGTTGGCGGGTGTCGGGGCGCAGC
CATGACCCAGTCACGTAGCGATAGCGGAGTGTATACTGGCTTAACTATGCGGCATCAGAGCAGATTGTAC
TGAGAGTGCACCATATGCGGTGTGAAATACCGCACAGATGCGTAAGGAGAAAATACCGCATCAGGCCCTC
TTCCGCTTCCTCGCTCACTGACTCGCTGCGCTCGGTCGTTCGGCTGCGGCGAGCGGTATCAGCTCACTCA
AAGGCGGTAATACGGTTATCCACAGAATCAGGGGATAACGCAGGAAAGAACATGTGAGCAAAAGGCCAGC
AAAAGGCCAGGAACCGTAAAAAGGCCGCGTTGCTGGCGTTTTTCCATAGGCTCCGCCCCCCTGACGAGCA
TCACAAAAATCGACGCTCAAGTCAGAGGTGGCGAAACCCGACAGGACTATAAAGATACCAGGCGTTTCCC
CCTGGAAGCTCCCTCGTGCGCTCTCCTGTTCCGACCCTGCCGCTTACCGGATACCTGTCCGCCTTTCTCC
CTTCGGGAAGCGTGGCGCTTTCTCATAGCTCACGCTGTAGGTATCTCAGTTCGGTGTAGGTCGTTCGCTC
CAAGCTGGGCTGTGTGCACGAACCCCCCGTTCAGCCCGACCGCTGCGCCTTATCCGGTAACTATCGTCTT
GAGTCCAACCCGGTAAGACACGACTTATCGCCACTGGCAGCAGCCACTGGTAACAGGATTAGCAGAGCGA
GGTAT
Features (pLannotate 1.2.2; 27 found; start..end, strand, type, name):
    291..1085    -  CDS            KanR: aminoglycoside phosphotransferase; aphA-3; confers resistance to kanamycin
   1510..1534    +  misc_feature   LB T-DNA repeat: left border repeat from nopaline C58 T-DNA
   1612..1786    -  polyA_signal   CaMV poly(A) signal: cauliflower mosaic virus polyadenylation signal
   1827..2852    -  CDS            HygR: hygromycin B phosphotransferase confers resistance to hygromycin
   4720..4779    +  CDS            lacI (fragment): lac repressor; lacI; The lac repressor binds to the lac operator to inhibit transcription in E. coli. This inhibition can be relieved by adding lactose or isopropyl-β-D-thiogalactopyranoside (IPTG).
   4792..4813    +  protein_bind   CAP binding site: CAP binding activates transcription in the presence of cAMP. E. coli catabolite activator protein
   4828..4858    +  promoter       lac promoter: promoter for the E. coli lac operon
   4862..4884    +  protein_bind   lac operator (fragment): The lac repressor binds to the lac operator to inhibit transcription in E. coli. This inhibition can be relieved by adding lactose or isopropyl-β-D-thiogalactopyranoside (IPTG). lac repressor encoded by lacI
   4915..4940    +  misc_feature   MCS (fragment): pUC18/19 multiple cloning site
   4952..6941    +  promoter       Ubi promoter: maize polyubiquitin gene promoter
   6953..7513    +  CDS            cas6f: CAS6_PSEAB - Also known as csy4. Experimental evidence at protein level: Swiss-Prot protein existence level 1. CRISPR (clustered regularly interspaced short palindromic repeat) is an adaptive immune system that provides protection against mobile genetic elements (viruses, transposable elements and conjugative plasmids). CRISPR clusters contain sequences complementary to antecedent mobile elements and target invading nucleic acids. CRISPR clusters are transcribed and processed into CRISPR RNA (crRNA). Processes pre-crRNA into individual crRNA units. Absolutely required for crRNA production or s
   7580..11683   +  CDS            cas9: CAS9_STRP1 - Also known as csn1 From Streptococcus pyogenes serotype M1.
  11743..11991   +  terminator     HSP terminator: efficient transcription terminator from the Arabidopsis thaliana heat shock protein 18.2 gene (Nagaya et al., 2010)
  14025..14100   +  misc_RNA       gRNA scaffold: guide RNA scaffold for the Streptococcus pyogenes CRISPR/Cas9 system
  14121..14186   +  intron         PDK intron (fragment): pdk; modified pyruvate orthophosphate dikinase intron from Flaveria trinervia 3.0
  14277..14435   +  CDS            ccdA (fragment): CCDA_ECO57 - Also known as H, letA. Experimental evidence at protein level: Swiss-Prot protein existence level 1. Antitoxin component of a type II toxin-antitoxin (TA) system which inhibits the post-segregational killing (PSK) of plasmid-free cells, also referred to as a plasmid addiction system. Binds to and blocks the activity of CcdB; will also remove bound CcdB protein from the CcdB-GyrA complex by forming a CcdA-CcdB complex, a process termed rejuvenation. Functions as a transcriptional corepressor for the ccdAB operon, repression also requires CcdB (By similarity). From Escherichia coli
  14440..14742   +  CDS            ccdB: CCDB_ECOLI - Also known as G, letB, letD. Experimental evidence at protein level: Swiss-Prot protein existence level 1. Toxic component of a type II toxin-antitoxin (TA) system, functioning in plasmid maintainence. Responsible for the post- segregational killing (PSK) of plasmid-free cells, also referred to as a plasmid addiction system. Half-life of over 2 hours. Cell killing by CcdB is accompanied by filamentation, defects in chromosome and plasmid segregation, defects in cell division, formation of anucleate cells, decreased DNA synthesis and plasmid loss. Interferes with the activity of DN
  14773..14947   +  polyA_signal   CaMV poly(A) signal: cauliflower mosaic virus polyadenylation signal
  14965..15119   +  CDS            lacZα (fragment): LacZα fragment of β-galactosidase; lacZ fragment
  15185..15209   +  misc_feature   RB T-DNA repeat: right border repeat from nopaline C58 T-DNA
  15549..15950   +  CDS            Y4CG_SINFN (fragment): Protein inferred from homology: Swiss-Prot protein existence level 3. From Sinorhizobium fredii (strain NBRC 101917 / NGR234).
  16510..17139   +  CDS            pVS1 StaA: stability protein from the Pseudomonas plasmid pVS1 (Heeb et al., 2000)
  17568..18641   +  CDS            pVS1 RepA: replication protein from the Pseudomonas plasmid pVS1 (Heeb et al., 2000)
  18707..18901   +  rep_origin     pVS1 oriV: origin of replication for the Pseudomonas plasmid pVS1 (Heeb et al., 2000)
  19104..19143   +  CDS            rop (fragment): Rop protein, which maintains plasmids at low copy number; rop
  19245..19385   +  misc_feature   bom: basis of mobility region from pBR322
  19571..204     -  rep_origin     ori (across the origin): high-copy-number ColE1/pMB1/pBR322/pUC origin of replication
