[The description below was written by a language model from this plasmid's Addgene catalogue record and pLannotate feature annotations shown in this document.]
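Description:
pDIRECT_25H is a roughly 20 kb binary T-DNA vector for CRISPR/Cas9 genome engineering in plants, built on the pTRANS_250d backbone and designed for "direct cloning" of guide RNA arrays into a ready-made transformation vector. Outside the T-DNA borders it carries a ColE1/pMB1-type origin with a bom site for high-copy propagation in E. coli. The pVS1 oriV with RepA and StaA provides replication and stable maintenance in Agrobacterium, and an aphA-3 kanamycin resistance gene allows bacterial selection.

Between the nopaline-type left and right border repeats there are three functional units. Next to the left border, a hygromycin phosphotransferase gene with a CaMV poly(A) signal provides plant selection. The catalogue entry says it is driven by the PvUbi2 promoter, which the feature table does not annotate. The nuclease unit uses the maize ubiquitin promoter to express Csy4 (Cas6f) and Cas9 as one open reading frame, described in the catalogue as Csy4-P2A-TaCas9, so the P2A peptide yields two separate proteins. It ends in the Arabidopsis HSP18.2 terminator.

The third unit is the guide RNA cassette, recorded as PvUbi1-driven, though this promoter is also unannotated. It contains an S. pyogenes gRNA scaffold followed by a ccdB counter-selection gene and a CaMV poly(A) signal. The ccdB toxin explains the need for a ccdB-tolerant host strain, and it presumably is displaced when guide arrays are cloned in, selecting against the empty vector. Guides separated by Csy4 recognition spacers are transcribed as a single Pol II transcript, which Csy4 cleaves into individual gRNAs, enabling multiplexed editing. The cloning sites are not recorded.
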