Addgene plasmid #91145: pDIRECT_25H
Purpose: Direct Cloning, Type: T-DNA, Engineering Reagent: ZmUbi:Csy4-P2A-TaCas9 + PvUbi1:gRNAs with Csy4 spacers, Plant Selection: PvUbi2:hpt II
Depositing lab: Daniel Voytas. Depositing organization: University of Minnesota. Publication: A multi-purpose toolkit to enable advanced genome engineering in plants. Cermak T, Curtin SJ, Gil-Humanes J, Cegan R, Kono TJY, Konecna E, Belanto JJ, Starker CG, Mathre JW, Greenstein RL, Voytas DF. Plant Cell. 2017 May 18. pii: tpc.00922.2016. doi: 10.1105/tpc.16.00922. PubMed 28522548.
Backbone
  Vector backbone: pTRANS_250d
  Vector type: Plant Expression, CRISPR
  Selectable markers: Hygromycin
Growth in bacteria
  Bacterial resistance: Kanamycin, 50 μg/mL
  Growth temperature: 37°C
  Growth strain: ccdB Survival
  Copy number: High Copy
Gene/Insert
  Gene/Insert name: Engineering Reagent: ZmUbi:Csy4-P2A-TaCas9 + PvUbi1:gRNAs with Csy4 spacers
  Species: Synthetic
  Cloning method: Restriction Enzyme; 5′ cloning site unknown (unknown if destroyed); 3′ cloning site unknown (unknown if destroyed)
  Sequencing primers: 5′ unknown
Terms and licenses: Academic/Nonprofit Terms; Industry Terms: Not Available to Industry
How to cite: pDIRECT_25H was a gift from Daniel Voytas (Addgene plasmid # 91145 ; http://n2t.net/addgene:91145 ; RRID:Addgene_91145)
